Addgene plasmid #164574: pDownstream1Lox
Purpose: (Empty Backbone) Integration of 1 LoxN site in the genome of P. berghei
Depositing lab: Olivier Silvie. Depositing organization: INSERM U1135, Centre d'Immunologie et des Maladies Infectieuses.
Backbone
  Vector backbone: pBluescript
  Vector type: Cre/Lox
Growth in bacteria
  Bacterial resistance: Ampicillin, 100 μg/mL
  Growth temperature: 37°C
  Growth strain: DH5alpha
  Copy number: High Copy
Gene/Insert 1
  Gene/Insert name: Green fluorescent protein - human dihydrofolate reductase (GFP-2A-hDHFR)
  Species: S. cerevisiae (budding yeast), Synthetic
  Entrez Gene: DHFR (a.k.a. DHFR1, DHFRP1, DYR)
  Promoter: PyHSP70 promoter (PY17X_0712100)
  Cloning method: Ligation Independent Cloning
  Sequencing primers: 5′ n/a
Gene/Insert 2
  Cloning method: Ligation Independent Cloning
  Sequencing primers: 5′ n/a
Terms and licenses: Academic/Nonprofit Terms; Industry Terms: Not Available to Industry
How to cite: pDownstream1Lox was a gift from Olivier Silvie (Addgene plasmid # 164574 ; http://n2t.net/addgene:164574 ; RRID:Addgene_164574)
