[The description below was written by a language model from this plasmid's Addgene catalogue record and pLannotate feature annotations shown in this document.]
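Description:
pDownstream1Lox is a pBluescript-based Cre/Lox vector, listed as an empty backbone, designed to introduce a single loxN site into the genome of the rodent malaria parasite Plasmodium berghei. In E. coli it is maintained at high copy through a ColE1/pUC-type origin and selected with ampicillin via the β-lactamase gene. The usual pBluescript remnants are also present: an f1 origin, T3 and T7 promoters, and lac promoter/operator and lacZα fragments. A very short hit annotated as a Zdk1 fragment is most likely a spurious match.

The parasite-facing payload is a GFP-2A-hDHFR cassette, which the record states is driven by the P. yoelii HSP70 promoter. The feature table places a GFPmut2 coding sequence directly upstream of human dihydrofolate reductase, so the 2A peptide yields a green fluorescent marker and a positive drug-selection marker from one transcript. hDHFR is the standard antifolate-resistance marker in Plasmodium. A single loxN site follows this cassette. loxN recombines with other loxN sites under Cre but is incompatible with loxP and lox2272.

Further downstream lie contiguous yeast FCY1 (cytosine deaminase) and FUR1 (uracil phosphoribosyltransferase) coding sequences. This arrangement matches the yFCU fusion commonly used for negative selection with 5-fluorocytosine, although the record does not name it or give its promoter.

The second insert entry is blank apart from ligation-independent cloning. This fits a backbone into which users clone their own targeting homology sequences, but the record does not describe the cloning sites. The name suggests the loxN is placed downstream of a gene of interest, presumably to pair with a second loxN for Cre-mediated conditional excision.
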