Features (pLannotate 1.2.2; 17 found; start..end, strand, type, name):
    433..449     -  CDS            Zdk1 (fragment): "Zdark" protein, derived from the Z subunit of protein A, that binds to the dark state of LOV2 and is released upon irradiation (Wang et al., 2016)
   1732..2442    +  CDS            GFPmut2: GFPmut2 is a basic (constitutively fluorescent) green fluorescent protein published in 1996, derived from Aequorea victoria. It is reported to be a very rapidly-maturing weak dimer.
   2506..3066    +  CDS            DHFR (sequence partly withheld): DYR_HUMAN - Experimental evidence at protein level: Swiss-Prot protein existence level 1. Key enzyme in folate metabolism. Contributes to the de novo mitochondrial thymidylate biosynthesis pathway. Catalyzes an essential reaction for de novo glycine and purine synthesis, and for DNA precursor synthesis. Binds its own mRNA and that of DHFR2. From Homo sapiens (Human).
   3733..3766    +  protein_bind   loxN: Cre-mediated recombination occurs in the 8-bp core sequence (GTATACCT). loxN sites are compatible with each other, but incompatible with loxP or lox2272 sites. Cre recombinase
   4560..5018    +  CDS            FCY1 (sequence partly withheld): FCY1_YEAST - Experimental evidence at protein level: Swiss-Prot protein existence level 1. Catalyzes the hydrolytic deamination of cytosine to uracil or 5-methylcytosine to thymine. Is involved in the pyrimidine salvage pathway, which allows the cell to utilize cytosine for pyrimidine nucleotide synthesis. From Saccharomyces cerevisiae (strain ATCC 204508 / S288c) (Baker's yeast).
   5019..5663    +  CDS            FUR1: UPP_YEAST - Experimental evidence at protein level: Swiss-Prot protein existence level 1. Catalyzes the conversion of uracil and 5-phospho-alpha-D- ribose 1-diphosphate (PRPP) to UMP and diphosphate. From Saccharomyces cerevisiae (strain ATCC 204508 / S288c) (Baker's yeast).
   6428..6446    -  promoter       T3 promoter: promoter for bacteriophage T3 RNA polymerase
   6491..6507    -  protein_bind   lac operator: The lac repressor binds to the lac operator to inhibit transcription in E. coli. This inhibition can be relieved by adding lactose or isopropyl-β-D-thiogalactopyranoside (IPTG). lac repressor encoded by lacI
   6515..6545    -  promoter       lac promoter: promoter for the E. coli lac operon
   6560..6581    -  protein_bind   CAP binding site: CAP binding activates transcription in the presence of cAMP. E. coli catabolite activator protein
   6594..6686    -  CDS            lacI (fragment): lac repressor; lacI; The lac repressor binds to the lac operator to inhibit transcription in E. coli. This inhibition can be relieved by adding lactose or isopropyl-β-D-thiogalactopyranoside (IPTG).
   6869..7457    -  rep_origin     ori: high-copy-number ColE1/pMB1/pBR322/pUC origin of replication
   7628..8488    -  CDS            AmpR: β-lactamase; bla; confers resistance to ampicillin, carbenicillin, and related antibiotics
   8489..8593    -  promoter       AmpR promoter: bla
   8646..9074    -  rep_origin     f1 ori (sequence partly withheld): f1 bacteriophage origin of replication; arrow indicates direction of (+) strand synthesis
   9079..9234    -  CDS            lacZα (fragment): LacZα fragment of β-galactosidase; lacZ fragment
   9242..9260    +  promoter       T7 promoter: promoter for bacteriophage T7 RNA polymerase
>Addgene plasmid #164574 | pDownstream1Lox | addgene full sequence | sequence record 325425 | Addgene NGS Result
TTAATTTAATTTAATGTCCTTTAAATTTTCAAAACATATTTTAATATAATTATCATATTCAAAGAATTGC
CATAATATTCGATAAAATGACATTATTGTTGTTTTCACTTTTTTTTTTTTTTTTTTTTTTTTTTTTTTTT
TCATTTATAATTAAAAAGGTGTATTTTAATGTATATAAAAAAGGAAGTATATTATATATATAAGAATAAG
ATAGGAATAATACATGAGATGGTTTATTTATTTGTTTGTTTAACCAATTTGAGGGAAAATATACGTATGT
ACATACTTTGCTAGTGAGCTTAAAAAAAACTTTTAATATTGTTTGTGAGGTTAAAGAAAGCATTTAATAT
TGTTTGTGAGGTTAAAGAAAACTTTTAATATTGTTTGTGAAAATTTTTTACTAAGAACATAATTTTTAAG
GGATATTATAAATTTATTGAATTTGTTATTATAAAGTAAATTTTATTTTCTGCCTATTTTATTTATGTAC
AAAAAATTGCGGAATTGTACATAATATAATATGAAAAATATATGACTTTAAATTGCAATTGGCAAATAAG
GAGGGGGCCCCACGCCCTCAAAGGGTGCCATACACTGTTGGGTAATATGGCAGCAATCCATATCATTAAC
ACTATCATTATCTTAACATTATCATTAACATTATCTTAACATTATCATTAACATATTGCTTTATTCGCAT
TAACGTTAACATATTGCGCTCTTTCAGCCCATGCCTTGCAAATAATTGCACTTTCGGAAATTTGAAAAAA
TATAAAGCCCATAAATAAAGGTGGAATATAAAACATTTATTGCATTTTCGAAGCATATAAATAAATATGT
ATATAATTATGCATACTATATATATGTATATATTTGACTATCTTTTCCAATAAAAAAAAAAAAAAAAAAA
TTATATAAGGGGGCCCATATATATAGGCATATTAATAGCTGCTTTAACTAAAGGGGCTAATAAATGGCCC
CGTATTTTGTTTTTTTTTATAGCTGACAATAAAAATAAAAAGTACGAACTTTAGTCCCATAAATTAAGAA
CTATATATGCTTATAAAAAGCATATAAAATAAATTAATATTAATTTAAATAAATTAATTATATGCAAAAA
AATATTTAAAAAAGAATATATATAAAGAAAAATAATTATAAATATTATCATTATTATTATACATATATAT
ATACACCCCTTTTGATTATATATTTTTTAGAGAAAAAAATAAATAGTGTATTATTTCCTATAATCGTAGT
TAATTAATTTTAATAATTTACAATACACTATATATTATTTTTATTATATATAAAATATTATTTATAATTA
ATTTTTTATATTTATATGTACATATTTTAATTGCATCCTTTTTAATAAAAATTTATTTACCCAATTGTTA
TAGAGCTTATTTATTATATAACTTAAAAAAAATTAAGATATTTTTTATTTTTTTTTAAACATTTATTTCC
AATTTATTTTTAACGGTCAAATTAAAGAAATATATATATTTATTGCTTAAATTTATAAGTATATATTTAA
AAAAAAAAATTAAAGCTAAAAATATATTTCATTGTATTTTGCATTTACGCAATTCGCTACTATTTTGCCA
TAAGTACATTATAATATATGCTTGTAGCAAATTAATTAAATAAAAAATAATTACAAAAATTTATTATCCC
AATAAATTATAATTGCAATTAAAAAAAAAACCTAGGAAAATGCTTAAGGCTAGTAAAGGAGAAGAACTTT
TCACTGGAGTTGTCCCAATTCTTGTTGAATTAGATGGTGATGTTAATGGGCACAAATTTTCTGTCAGTGG
AGAGGGTGAAGGTGATGCAACATACGGAAAACTTACCCTTAAATTTATTTGCACTACTGGAAAACTACCT
GTTCCATGGCCAACACTTGTCACTACTTTCGCGTATGGTCTTCAATGCTTTGCGAGATACCCAGATCATA
TGAAACAGCATGACTTTTTCAAGAGTGCCATGCCCGAAGGTTATGTACAGGAAAGAACTATATTTTTCAA
AGATGACGGGAACTACAAGACACGTGCTGAAGTCAAGTTTGAAGGTGATACCCTTGTTAATAGAATCGAG
TTAAAAGGTATTGATTTTAAAGAAGATGGAAACATTCTTGGACACAAATTGGAATACAACTATAACTCAC
ACAATGTATACATCATGGCAGACAAACAAAAGAATGGAATCAAAGTTAACTTCAAAATTAGACACAACAT
TGAAGATGGAAGCGTTCAACTAGCAGACCATTATCAACAAAATACTCCAATTGGCGATGGCCCTGTCCTT
TTACCAGACAACCATTACCTGTCCACACAATCTGCCCTTTCGAAAGATCCCAACGAAAAGAGAGACCACA
TGGTCCTTCTTGAGTTTGTAACAGCTGCTGGGATTACACATGGCATGGATGAACTATACAAAGGTTCGGG
AGAGGGCAGAGGATCCCTGCTAACATGCGGTGATGTCGAGGAGAATCCTGGCCCAATG
[558 nt withheld, positions 2509-3066]
TAAACTAGTATTATTAATATATATGAATATATATACATCGTTGTATGCGTAATATACGTGTAACTGTTTT
TTTTAATTTTTATATTAACTTTTCCTTATACATTTTAATGCCATTAACTAATAATATTTTACTTGAAAAA
ATTCTAAATTTTTATAACTCTAATATAAAATCTGTGAATAATAAAAAATTAGCATAAAGTACGAATTAAA
CATCGAATATTTGTTTTAAAGGGGCACACATTATGTGCATATAATTTTATTCTTTGAATTTAATTTTTTG
CTTATAATTAGATTAAATTAATATAATTTTTTTATTGAAAATAAAAACTTATTTTAAAAAATTAACAAAT
GGAAGTTAATGAAAAATACGAAAAAAGTAAAGGGTTAATTCTTATATGGTCATATAAAAAAACAAATGAA
ATAATGTAAACAGTTATTCATTTTTTAAGGGTATAAAATAAGCTTATAAATAATGTTAGCATATTAAAAA
CAGTGATATAAGTATGTGTAAATATGAAAGAATATAATAATGGATAGTTAAAAAAATATATTTTAAAGGG
AATATTGACAAATTATATACTGAAGCACTAAAGAAAATATCATCTTTGTATATTATAGCTTCACATTTCC
AAGCAAATGGTGCCACAAATACATTCTTCTCTCTCCATAACTTCGTATAGTATACCTTATACGAAGTTAT
GCTAGCACTAGTTAATAAAGGGCACTTTAATTTTTATGCATAATTAGCTTATATTTAGTGCATATTTATT
TTTATACATATTTTTATATATTTTTTGATTTACATGGCGTTTTATGTTTATATGTATAACATTATATGCA
TAGTATTTTTTTGAAAATTTAATGGTATTTCAGTGGATGAAAATATTACTGGTGCTTTGAGGGGTGAGCA
TTTAAAGCACAATATCTAGGATACTACAAAAAATACTTAAAGTATGAATATTAAATTGTAAACTTAAGCA
TAAAGAGCTCGAAAAGAATTAAGCTTAACTCATCTACAAGCATCAAATTAAATGTTTTATGCAGTACCTT
TTTTTAAATAATCCATTTTATTTTTTTATACTCCGAGGATTTTACACCTGCACTGACACTACAAATATAG
TAATATTTTATCCCTACATTATATGCATTTTATAATATTTTTATTTATTTTAATAATTTATACACATAAG
TACATAGTATAGAGTTGAAAAAAAAATACGTGTATTTCTAAAATAAAATGAAATAAATATTATGTTATTA
TATTGAATACAATAAACATTTTCTCCAAATTAAAATTTAATATTATATAACAAAAAAAAATACAAAACAC
CAATTAAAAATAATAATAATTTTATCCTTATTTTTTAATAACTGCCATTTTTAAAGTATATAATAAAAAA
TAAATTAAATTTTAAAAATATTTCAAAATATAAAATAAATATATAAGAATATATATTTGCTTATAAATAA
ATAAAAATTTTATAGTCGACAAAATGGCA
[453 nt withheld, positions 4566-5018]
GCTTCGGAACCATTTAAGAACGTCTACTTGCTACCTCAAACAAACCAATTGCTGGGTTTGTACACCATCA
TCAGAAATAAGAATACAACTAGACCTGATTTCATTTTCTACTCCGATAGAATCATCAGATTGTTGGTTGA
AGAAGGTTTGAACCATCTACCTGTGCAAAAGCAAATTGTGGAAACTGACACCAACGAAAACTTCGAAGGT
GTCTCATTCATGGGTAAAATCTGTGGTGTTTCCATTGTCAGAGCTGGTGAATCGATGGAGCAAGGATTAA
GAGACTGTTGTAGGTCTGTGCGTATCGGTAAAATTTTAATTCAAAGGGACGAGGAGACTGCTTTACCAAA
GTTATTCTACGAAAAATTACCAGAGGATATATCTGAAAGGTATGTCTTCCTATTAGACCCAATGCTGGCC
ACCGGTGGTAGTGCTATCATGGCTACAGAAGTCTTGATTAAGAGAGGTGTTAAGCCAGAGAGAATTTACT
TCTTAAACCTAATCTGTAGTAAGGAAGGGATTGAAAAATACCATGCCGCCTTCCCAGAGGTCAGAATTGT
TACTGGTGCCCTCGACAGAGGTCTAGATGAAAACAAGTATCTAGTTCCAGGGTTGGGTGACTTTGGTGAC
AGATACTACTGTGTTTAAGAATTGATTATTGTTCTGTACTTCTTTTGTGAATAGTATTTTTACATATGTA
CTGTTAATTTTAAAATGTGGAATGCCACGAACATATTTTTTCGAACAAAATATATATTTTTTGTGTCGAA
ATACATAAATTTGTGTACCTCCTTTTTGTTGTATATATGAAAAAGGAATAAAGTGAATGGAGACGAATTA
CTCTAGACCCTACAACTTGTATATCACTACTTTATAATACTATAATATTATTATTAACATTAAACTATAG
AAGAAATATCAACAATACTTATGTATTTGTTCAAACTTTATCAGTATAGTTTGGTAATCGCATATCATAT
ATTTGTTATGTGTAATATTTTATGAATATGCGTCTTTTTTTTTAACTATAAATAATTCAAAATAAAATAA
CATAATTAACATTTGCAAGCATAATTAAGATGATTACTTTCACATTTCATCCAAAGTGGAAAATGACCAC
CACATTTGATCGAAGCTTTTACCACTTTTGATGCATTAGCTCTGAAATGTATACAAGCTTTCATTTGTTA
ATGTTACAAAGGGAAGTTTTTATTTGGGGGCACATTAAAAGTGAAAAAATTAAAAGTTAAAAAAGTTAAA
AAATGATCGGTGTAGTTGGTCATATAGACATGTTGTTATGCAAGTCTTTCAAAACGTTCCTCATAAAATA
AAAGGAGGGATCTAGAGAGCTTTCAATTCTCCAAACGGTATTATTGGTATTTGCCGCGGTGGAGCTCCAG
CTTTTGTTCCCTTTAGTGAGGGTTAATTGCGCGCTTGGCGTAATCATGGTCATAGCTGTTTCCTGTGTGA
AATTGTTATCCGCTCACAATTCCACACAACATACGAGCCGGAAGCATAAAGTGTAAAGCCTGGGGTGCCT
AATGAGTGAGCTAACTCACATTAATTGCGTTGCGCTCACTGCCCGCTTTCCAGTCGGGAAACCTGTCGTG
CCAGCTGCATTAATGAATCGGCCAACGCGCGGGGAGAGGCGGTTTGCGTATTGGGCGCTCTTCCGCTTCC
TCGCTCACTGACTCGCTGCGCTCGGTCGTTCGGCTGCGGCGAGCGGTATCAGCTCACTCAAAGGCGGTAA
TACGGTTATCCACAGAATCAGGGGATAACGCAGGAAAGAACATGTGAGCAAAAGGCCAGCAAAAGGCCAG
GAACCGTAAAAAGGCCGCGTTGCTGGCGTTTTTCCATAGGCTCCGCCCCCCTGACGAGCATCACAAAAAT
CGACGCTCAAGTCAGAGGTGGCGAAACCCGACAGGACTATAAAGATACCAGGCGTTTCCCCCTGGAAGCT
CCCTCGTGCGCTCTCCTGTTCCGACCCTGCCGCTTACCGGATACCTGTCCGCCTTTCTCCCTTCGGGAAG
CGTGGCGCTTTCTCATAGCTCACGCTGTAGGTATCTCAGTTCGGTGTAGGTCGTTCGCTCCAAGCTGGGC
TGTGTGCACGAACCCCCCGTTCAGCCCGACCGCTGCGCCTTATCCGGTAACTATCGTCTTGAGTCCAACC
CGGTAAGACACGACTTATCGCCACTGGCAGCAGCCACTGGTAACAGGATTAGCAGAGCGAGGTATGTAGG
CGGTGCTACAGAGTTCTTGAAGTGGTGGCCTAACTACGGCTACACTAGAAGAACAGTATTTGGTATCTGC
GCTCTGCTGAAGCCAGTTACCTTCGGAAAAAGAGTTGGTAGCTCTTGATCCGGCAAACAAACCACCGCTG
GTAGCGGTGGTTTTTTTGTTTGCAAGCAGCAGATTACGCGCAGAAAAAAAGGATCTCAAGAAGATCCTTT
GATCTTTTCTACGGGGTCTGACGCTCAGTGGAACGAAAACTCACGTTAAGGGATTTTGGTCATGAGATTA
TCAAAAAGGATCTTCACCTAGATCCTTTTAAATTAAAAATGAAGTTTTAAATCAATCTAAAGTATATATG
AGTAAACTTGGTCTGACAGTTACCAATGCTTAATCAGTGAGGCACCTATCTCAGCGATCTGTCTATTTCG
TTCATCCATAGTTGCCTGACTCCCCGTCGTGTAGATAACTACGATACGGGAGGGCTTACCATCTGGCCCC
AGTGCTGCAATGATACCGCGAGACCCACGCTCACCGGCTCCAGATTTATCAGCAATAAACCAGCCAGCCG
GAAGGGCCGAGCGCAGAAGTGGTCCTGCAACTTTATCCGCCTCCATCCAGTCTATTAATTGTTGCCGGGA
AGCTAGAGTAAGTAGTTCGCCAGTTAATAGTTTGCGCAACGTTGTTGCCATTGCTACAGGCATCGTGGTG
TCACGCTCGTCGTTTGGTATGGCTTCATTCAGCTCCGGTTCCCAACGATCAAGGCGAGTTACATGATCCC
CCATGTTGTGCAAAAAAGCGGTTAGCTCCTTCGGTCCTCCGATCGTTGTCAGAAGTAAGTTGGCCGCAGT
GTTATCACTCATGGTTATGGCAGCACTGCATAATTCTCTTACTGTCATGCCATCCGTAAGATGCTTTTCT
GTGACTGGTGAGTACTCAACCAAGTCATTCTGAGAATAGTGTATGCGGCGACCGAGTTGCTCTTGCCCGG
CGTCAATACGGGATAATACCGCGCCACATAGCAGAACTTTAAAAGTGCTCATCATTGGAAAACGTTCTTC
GGGGCGAAAACTCTCAAGGATCTTACCGCTGTTGAGATCCAGTTCGATGTAACCCACTCGTGCACCCAAC
TGATCTTCAGCATCTTTTACTTTCACCAGCGTTTCTGGGTGAGCAAAAACAGGAAGGCAAAATGCCGCAA
AAAAGGGAATAAGGGCGACACGGAAATGTTGAATACTCATACTCTTCCTTTTTCAATATTATTGAAGCAT
TTATCAGGGTTATTGTCTCATGAGCGGATACATATTTGAATGTATTTAGAAAAATAAACAAATAGGGGTT
CCGCGCACATTTCCCCGAAAAGTGCCACCTAAATTGTAAGCGTTAATATTTTGTTAAAATTCGCGTTAAA
TTTTTGTTAAATCAGCTCATTTTTTAACCAATAGGCCGAAATCGGCAAAATCCCTTATAAATCAAAAGAA
TAGACCGAGATAGGGT
[37 nt withheld, positions 8745-8781]
AAAGAACGTGGACTCCAACGTCAAAGG
[49 nt withheld, positions 8809-8857]
T
[91 nt withheld, positions 8859-8949]
G
[124 nt withheld, positions 8951-9074]
CCCATTCGCCATTCAGGCTGCGCAACTGTTGGGAAGGGCGATCGGTGCGGGCCTCTTCGCTATTACGCCA
GCTGGCGAAAGGGGGATGTGCTGCAAGGCGATTAAGTTGGGTAACGCCAGGGTTTTCCCAGTCACGACGT
TGTAAAACGACGGCCAGTGAGCGCGCGTAATACGACTCACTATAGGGCGAATTGGGTACCACTCTCGAGG
AATTCTATAAAAATAGCATAATATAAAATATATTATTTAAATTGCTATACCCAATAATATACTTATTCTA
TAATAGCTATATTATTAATTTTTTTTTTTTTTTTTTTCATCCTCTTTATATATACATGTGTATATTTTCC
TCAGCTTTCAAATAACAATTCGTTATTAAAGAGTCAATATTATTTTAAAAAACCAAAAAAAAGAGTGATG
AAATATAATAATAAACAAATTAACTAACTGAGCTTAAATTGTAAGGAAGATGATGTATGTGTCCGTCTTA
TTACATTTTAGTCCTTTT
